Addgene plasmid #241271: pSS02 NAPstarC
Purpose: Expresses NADPH/NADP+ biosensor NAPstarC in Arabidopsis thaliana
Depositing lab: Markus Schwarzländer. Depositing organization: Universität Münster. Publication: A family of NADPH/NADP(+) biosensors reveals in vivo dynamics of central redox metabolism across eukaryotes. Scherschel M, Niemeier JO, Jacobs LJHC, Hoffmann MDA, Diederich A, Bell C, Hohne P, Raetz S, Kroll JB, Steinbeck J, Lichtenauer S, Multhoff J, Zimmermann J, Sadhanasatish T, Rothemann RA, Grashoff C, Messens J, Ampofo E, Laschke MW, Riemer J, Roma LP, Schwarzlander M, Morgan B. Nat Commun. 2024 Dec 19;15(1):10704. doi: 10.1038/s41467-024-55302-x. PubMed 39702652.
Backbone
  Vector backbone: pSS02
  Backbone size w/o insert (bp): 9954
  Total vector size (bp): 12723
  Vector type: Plant Expression
  Selectable markers: Hygromycin
Growth in bacteria
  Bacterial resistance: Kanamycin, 50 μg/mL
  Growth temperature: 37°C
  Growth strain: DH5alpha
  Copy number: Unknown
Gene/Insert
  Gene/Insert name: cyt-NAPstarC
  Species: Aequorea victoria; Thermus aquaticus, Discosoma sp.
  Insert size (bp): 2769
Resource information
  A portion of this plasmid was derived from a plasmid made by: the original Peredox-mCherry sequence came from Gary Yellen’s lab via Addgene
Terms and licenses: Academic/Nonprofit Terms; Industry Terms: Not Available to Industry
How to cite: pSS02 NAPstarC was a gift from Markus Schwarzländer (Addgene plasmid # 241271 ; http://n2t.net/addgene:241271 ; RRID:Addgene_241271)
