[The description below was written by a language model from this plasmid's Addgene catalogue record and pLannotate feature annotations shown in this document.]
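Description:
pSS02 NAPstarC is a binary T-DNA plant expression vector of about 12.7 kb, built on the pSS02 backbone for expressing the NADPH/NADP+ biosensor NAPstarC in Arabidopsis thaliana. The backbone carries a ColE1/pMB1-type origin with a bom site for propagation in E. coli. It also carries the pVS1 replication and stability functions (oriV, RepA, StaA), which are the elements normally used to maintain binary vectors in Agrobacterium. An aphA-3-type kanamycin resistance gene provides bacterial selection. Nopaline-type right and left border repeats delimit the transferred region. Within that region, a hygromycin phosphotransferase gene driven by an enhanced CaMV 35S promoter and closed by the CaMV poly(A) signal allows selection of transformed plants.

The payload, recorded as cyt-NAPstarC (about 2.8 kb), sits between attB1 and attB2 sites, indicating assembly by Gateway recombination, and is followed by a NOS terminator. The annotation software labels the sensor portion as Peredox. This reflects its ancestry: the record notes that the sequence derives from Peredox-mCherry, in which two copies of the Thermus aquaticus Rex redox-sensing domain flank a circularly permuted T-Sapphire GFP variant. In NAPstarC this scaffold is described as reporting NADPH/NADP+ rather than NADH/NAD+, although the specific changes responsible are not given. The sensor is fused in frame to mCherry, a constitutively fluorescent red protein that can serve as a normalisation reference for ratiometric readout. The "cyt" prefix suggests cytosolic expression.

No promoter driving the sensor is annotated in the feature table, which leaves an unannotated stretch between the right border region and attB1, so the record does not state the promoter's identity. The construct is intended for in vivo imaging of NADP redox dynamics in plants.
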