Features (pLannotate 1.2.2; 25 found; start..end, strand, type, name):
      2..23      -  misc_feature   MCS (fragment): pBluescript multiple cloning site
     40..64      +  protein_bind   attB1: mutant version of attB; recombination site for the Gateway® BP reaction BP Clonase™
     82..2127    +  CDS            Peredox: genetically encoded fluorescent biosensor of the cytosolic NADH-NAD+ redox state (Hung et al., 2011) consists of two pH-insensitive mutant copies of the Thermus aquaticus redox-sensing repressor Rex (T-Rex) separated by circularly permuted monomeric T-Sapphire (cpmTS), a pH-resistant GFP variant
   2128..2835    +  CDS            mCherry: mCherry is a basic (constitutively fluorescent) red fluorescent protein published in 2004, derived from Discosoma sp.. It is reported to be a very rapidly-maturing monomer with low acid sensitivity.
   2843..2863    -  protein_bind   attB2: mutant version of attB; core recombination site for the Gateway® BP reaction BP Clonase™
   2882..2917    -  misc_feature   MCS (fragment): pBluescript multiple cloning site
   2928..3180    +  terminator     NOS terminator: nopaline synthase terminator and poly(A) signal
   3219..3241    -  protein_bind   lac operator (fragment): The lac repressor binds to the lac operator to inhibit transcription in E. coli. This inhibition can be relieved by adding lactose or isopropyl-β-D-thiogalactopyranoside (IPTG). lac repressor encoded by lacI
   3245..3275    -  promoter       lac promoter: promoter for the E. coli lac operon
   3290..3311    -  protein_bind   CAP binding site: CAP binding activates transcription in the presence of cAMP. E. coli catabolite activator protein
   3324..3412    -  CDS            lacI (fragment): lac repressor; lacI; The lac repressor binds to the lac operator to inhibit transcription in E. coli. This inhibition can be relieved by adding lactose or isopropyl-β-D-thiogalactopyranoside (IPTG).
   3502..4178    +  promoter       CaMV 35S promoter (enhanced): cauliflower mosaic virus 35S promoter with a duplicated enhancer region
   4245..5270    +  CDS            HygR: hygromycin B phosphotransferase confers resistance to hygromycin
   5311..5485    +  polyA_signal   CaMV poly(A) signal: cauliflower mosaic virus polyadenylation signal
   5563..5587    -  misc_feature   LB T-DNA repeat: left border repeat from nopaline C58 T-DNA
   6012..6806    +  CDS            KanR: aminoglycoside phosphotransferase; aphA-3; confers resistance to kanamycin
   6893..7481    +  rep_origin     ori: high-copy-number ColE1/pMB1/pBR322/pUC origin of replication
   7667..7807    -  misc_feature   bom: basis of mobility region from pBR322
   7909..7948    -  CDS            rop (fragment): Rop protein, which maintains plasmids at low copy number; rop
   8151..8345    -  rep_origin     pVS1 oriV: origin of replication for the Pseudomonas plasmid pVS1 (Heeb et al., 2000)
   8411..9484    -  CDS            pVS1 RepA: replication protein from the Pseudomonas plasmid pVS1 (Heeb et al., 2000)
   9913..10542   -  CDS            pVS1 StaA: stability protein from the Pseudomonas plasmid pVS1 (Heeb et al., 2000)
  11102..11503   -  CDS            Y4CG_SINFN (fragment): Protein inferred from homology: Swiss-Prot protein existence level 3. From Sinorhizobium fredii (strain NBRC 101917 / NGR234).
  11843..11867   -  misc_feature   RB T-DNA repeat: right border repeat from nopaline C58 T-DNA
  11933..12087   -  CDS            lacZα (fragment): LacZα fragment of β-galactosidase; lacZ fragment
>Addgene plasmid #241271 | pSS02 NAPstarC | addgene full sequence | sequence record 483905 | Addgene NGS Result
GGGTACCGGGCCCCCCCTCGAGGCGCGCCAAGCTATCAAACAAGTTTGTACAAAAAAGCAGGCTTCACCA
TGGTTGCTAGCAAAGTTCCTGAAGCAGCCATTTCCAGACTGATTACTTACCTGAGAATTCTGGAAGAGCT
GGAAGCCCAAGGTGTACACCGCACCGCCTCCGAGCAACTGGGCGAGCTGGCCCAGGTCACCGCCTTCCAG
GTTGATAAGGACCTGTCCTACTTCGGCTCCTACGGCACTGACGGCGTTGGCTACACTGTACCGGTCCTCA
AGAGAGAACTGCGCCATATCCTCGGTCTGAACCGCAAATGGGGCCTGTGCATCGTGGGGATGGGCGATCT
GGGATCCGCTCTTGCTGATTGGCCTGGTTTTGGCGAGAGCTTCGAGCTGCGCGGTTTCTTCTCTGTTAGC
CCAGAGAAGGTTGGTCGGCCGGTTCGCGGTGGTGTTATCGAACACGTTGATCTGCTGCCCCAGCGCGTAC
CTGGTCGCATCGAAATCGCTCTGCTGACGGCTCCACGCGAGGCAGCACAGAAGGCTGCCGACCTGCTGGT
TGCCGCTGGCATCAAGGGCATCCTGAACTTCGCTCCAGTTGTACTGGAGGTTCCCAAGGAAGTGGCTGTT
GAGAACGTTGACATCCTGGCCGGTCTGACGCGTCTGAGCTTTGCCATTCTGAACCCCACGTGGAGCGCAG
CAGGTGGGCATGGTTTCACTGCTCACAACGTGTATATCATGGCTGACAAACAGAAGAACGGTATCAAGGC
CAACTTCAAGATCCGCCACAACATCGAAGACGGCGGCGTTCAGCTGGCTGATCACTACCAGCAGAACACC
CCAATCGGCGACGGCCCTGTTCTGCTGCCTGACAACCACTACTTAAGCATCCAGTCTAAACTGTCCAAAG
ACCCAAACGAGAAGCGCGACCACATGGTTCTGCTGGAATTTGTTACCGCCGCTGGCATCACCCACGGCAT
GGACGAACTGTACAAGGGCGGCACCGGGGGATCTATGGTTTCCAAAGGCGAGGAACTGTTCACTGGTGTT
GTTCCTATCCTGGTTGAACTGGACGGCGACGTTAACGGCCACAAATTCAGCGTTAGCGGGGAAGGCGAAG
GAGACGCTACCTACGGCAAGCTGACTCTGAAGTTCATCTGCACCACTGGCAAGCTGCCTGTTCCTTGGCC
TACCCTGGTTACTACCTTCTCCTATGGTGTTATGGTTTTCGCCAGATATCCTGACCACATGAAGCAGCAC
GACTTCTTCAAGAGCGCCATGCCTGAGGGCTACGTTCAGGAACGCACCATCTTTTTCAAGGACGACGGCA
ACTATAAGACACGCGCTGAGGTTAAGTTCGAGGGCGACACTCTGGTTAACCGCATCGAGCTGAAGGGCAT
CGACTTCAAGGAGGACGGCAACATCCTGGGCCATAAGCTTGAATATAACACCAAGGTACCTGAAGCCGCC
ATCAGCCGCCTCATCACTTACCTCCGCATCCTGGAGGAGCTCGAAGCCCAAGGCGTTCACCGCACTGCAA
GCGAGCAGCTGGGCGAACTGGCACAGGTTACAGCATTCCAGGTTGACGAAGATCTGTCCTATTTCGGTTC
CTACGGCACCGACGGTGTTGGCTACACAGTCCCTGTCCTGAAGCGCGAGCTGCGCCACATCCTGGGCCTG
AACCGCAAGTGGGGCTTATGCATCGTTGGCATGGGCGATCTCGGTAGTGCACTGGCAGACTGGCCGGGCT
TTGGTGAATCTTTCGAACTGCGCGGCTTCTTCTCAGTTAGTCCAGAGAAGGTTGGGCGCCCTGTTCGCGG
TGGCGTTATCGAGCATGTTGACCTCCTGCCACAGCGCGTCCCGGGTCGCATCGAGATCGCCCTGCTGACC
GCTCCTCGCGAAGCTGCACAGAAGGCAGCCGACTTACTAGTCGCCGCTGGTATCAAGGGAATTCTGAACT
TCGCCCCTGTTGTTCTGGAGGTTCCTAAGGAAGTTGCTGTTGAAAACGTTGATTTCCTGGCCGGCCTGAC
CCGCCTGAGCTTCGCAATCCTGAATCCTAAGTGGCGCGAAGAAATGATGGGTTCCGGAACTGGGGGCAAC
GCCTCTGACGGTGGTGGGTCTGGTGGTATGGTGAGCAAGGGCGAGGAGGATAACATGGCCATCATCAAGG
AGTTCATGCGCTTCAAGGTGCACATGGAGGGCTCCGTGAACGGCCACGAGTTCGAGATCGAGGGCGAGGG
CGAGGGCCGCCCCTACGAGGGCACCCAGACCGCCAAGCTGAAGGTGACCAAGGGTGGCCCCCTGCCCTTC
GCCTGGGACATCCTGTCCCCTCAGTTCATGTACGGCTCCAAGGCCTACGTGAAGCACCCCGCCGACATCC
CCGACTACTTGAAGCTGTCCTTCCCCGAGGGCTTCAAGTGGGAGCGCGTGATGAACTTCGAGGACGGCGG
CGTGGTGACCGTGACCCAGGACTCCTCCCTGCAGGACGGCGAGTTCATCTACAAGGTGAAGCTGCGCGGC
ACCAACTTCCCCTCCGACGGCCCCGTAATGCAGAAGAAGACCATGGGCTGGGAGGCCTCCTCCGAGCGGA
TGTACCCCGAGGACGGCGCCCTGAAGGGCGAGATCAAGCAGAGGCTGAAGCTGAAGGACGGCGGCCACTA
CGACGCTGAGGTCAAGACCACCTACAAGGCCAAGAAGCCCGTGCAGCTGCCCGGCGCCTACAACGTCAAC
ATCAAGTTGGACATCACCTCCCACAACGAGGACTACACCATCGTGGAACAGTACGAACGCGCCGAGGGCC
GCCACTCCACCGGCGGCATGGACGAACTGTACAAGTGAGTCCCAGCTTTCTTGTACAAAGTGGTTCGATA
ATTCTTAATTAACTAGTTCTAGAGCGGCCGCCACCGCGGTGGAGCTCGAATTTCCCCGATCGTTCAAACA
TTTGGCAATAAAGTTTCTTAAGATTGAATCCTGTTGCCGGTCTTGCGATGATTATCATATAATTTCTGTT
GAATTACGTTAAGCATGTAATAATTAACATGTAATGCATGACGTTATTTATGAGATGGGTTTTTATGATT
AGAGTCCCGCAATTATACATTTAATACGCGATAGAAAACAAAATATAGCGCGCAAACTAGGATAAATTAT
CGCGCGCGGTGTCATCTATGTTACTAGATCGGGAATTCGTAATCATGTCATAGCTGTTTCCTGTGTGAAA
TTGTTATCCGCTCACAATTCCACACAACATACGAGCCGGAAGCATAAAGTGTAAAGCCTGGGGTGCCTAA
TGAGTGAGCTAACTCACATTAATTGCGTTGCGCTCACTGCCCGCTTTCCAGTCGGGAAACCTGTCGTGCC
AGCTGCATTAATGAATCGGCCAACGCGCGGGGAGAGGCGGTTTGCGTATTGGCTAGAGCAGCTTGCCAAC
ATGGTGGAGCACGACACTCTCGTCTACTCCAAGAATATCAAAGATACAGTCTCAGAAGACCAAAGGGCTA
TTGAGACTTTTCAACAAAGGGTAATATCGGGAAACCTCCTCGGATTCCATTGCCCAGCTATCTGTCACTT
CATCAAAAGGACAGTAGAAAAGGAAGGTGGCACCTACAAATGCCATCATTGCGATAAAGGAAAGGCTATC
GTTCAAGATGCCTCTGCCGACAGTGGTCCCAAAGATGGACCCCCACCCACGAGGAGCATCGTGGAAAAAG
AAGACGTTCCAACCACGTCTTCAAAGCAAGTGGATTGATGTGAACATGGTGGAGCACGACACTCTCGTCT
ACTCCAAGAATATCAAAGATACAGTCTCAGAAGACCAAAGGGCTATTGAGACTTTTCAACAAAGGGTAAT
ATCGGGAAACCTCCTCGGATTCCATTGCCCAGCTATCTGTCACTTCATCAAAAGGACAGTAGAAAAGGAA
GGTGGCACCTACAAATGCCATCATTGCGATAAAGGAAAGGCTATCGTTCAAGATGCCTCTGCCGACAGTG
GTCCCAAAGATGGACCCCCACCCACGAGGAGCATCGTGGAAAAAGAAGACGTTCCAACCACGTCTTCAAA
GCAAGTGGATTGATGTGATATCTCCACTGACGTAAGGGATGACGCACAATCCCACTATCCTTCGCAAGAC
CCTTCCTCTATATAAGGAAGTTCATTTCATTTGGAGAGGACACGCTGAAATCACCAGTCTCTCTCTACAA
ATCTATCTCTCTCGAGCTTTCGCAGATCCGGGGGGCAATGAGATATGAAAAAGCCTGAACTCACCGCGAC
GTCTGTCGAGAAGTTTCTGATCGAAAAGTTCGACAGCGTCTCCGACCTGATGCAGCTCTCGGAGGGCGAA
GAATCTCGTGCTTTCAGCTTCGATGTAGGAGGGCGTGGATATGTCCTGCGGGTAAATAGCTGCGCCGATG
GTTTCTACAAAGATCGTTATGTTTATCGGCACTTTGCATCGGCCGCGCTCCCGATTCCGGAAGTGCTTGA
CATTGGGGAGTTTAGCGAGAGCCTGACCTATTGCATCTCCCGCCGTTCACAGGGTGTCACGTTGCAAGAC
CTGCCTGAAACCGAACTGCCCGCTGTTCTACAACCGGTCGCGGAGGCTATGGATGCGATCGCTGCGGCCG
ATCTTAGCCAGACGAGCGGGTTCGGCCCATTCGGACCGCAAGGAATCGGTCAATACACTACATGGCGTGA
TTTCATATGCGCGATTGCTGATCCCCATGTGTATCACTGGCAAACTGTGATGGACGACACCGTCAGTGCG
TCCGTCGCGCAGGCTCTCGATGAGCTGATGCTTTGGGCCGAGGACTGCCCCGAAGTCCGGCACCTCGTGC
ACGCGGATTTCGGCTCCAACAATGTCCTGACGGACAATGGCCGCATAACAGCGGTCATTGACTGGAGCGA
GGCGATGTTCGGGGATTCCCAATACGAGGTCGCCAACATCTTCTTCTGGAGGCCGTGGTTGGCTTGTATG
GAGCAGCAGACGCGCTACTTCGAGCGGAGGCATCCGGAGCTTGCAGGATCGCCACGACTCCGGGCGTATA
TGCTCCGCATTGGTCTTGACCAACTCTATCAGAGCTTGGTTGACGGCAATTTCGATGATGCAGCTTGGGC
GCAGGGTCGATGCGACGCAATCGTCCGATCCGGAGCCGGGACTGTCGGGCGTACACAAATCGCCCGCAGA
AGCGCGGCCGTCTGGACCGATGGCTGTGTAGAAGTACTCGCCGATAGTGGAAACCGACGCCCCAGCACTC
GTCCGAGGGCAAAGAAATAGAGTAGATGCCGACCGGGATCTGTCGATCGACAAGCTCGAGTTTCTCCATA
ATAATGTGTGAGTAGTTCCCAGATAAGGGAATTAGGGTTCCTATAGGGTTTCGCTCATGTGTTGAGCATA
TAAGAAACCCTTAGTATGTATTTGTATTTGTAAAATACTTCTATCAATAAAATTTCTAATTCCTAAAACC
AAAATCCAGTACTAAAATCCAGATCCCCCGAATTAATTCGGCGTTAATTCAGTACATTAAAAACGTCCGC
AATGTGTTATTAAGTTGTCTAAGCGTCAATTTGTTTACACCACAATATATCCTGCCACCAGCCAGCCAAC
AGCTCCCCGACCGGCAGCTCGGCACAAAATCACCACTCGATACAGGCAGCCCATCAGTCCGGGACGGCGT
CAGCGGGAGAGCCGTTGTAAGGCGGCAGACTTTGCTCATGTTACCGATGCTATTCGGAAGAACGGCAACT
AAGCTGCCGGGTTTGAAACACGGATGATCTCGCGGAGGGTAGCATGTTGATTGTAACGATGACAGAGCGT
TGCTGCCTGTGATCACCGCGGTTTCAAAATCGGCTCCGTCGATACTATGTTATACGCCAACTTTGAAAAC
AACTTTGAAAAAGCTGTTTTCTGGTATTTAAGGTTTTAGAATGCAAGGAACAGTGAATTGGAGTTCGTCT
TGTTATAATTAGCTTCTTGGGGTATCTTTAAATACTGTAGAAAAGAGGAAGGAAATAATAAATGGCTAAA
ATGAGAATATCACCGGAATTGAAAAAACTGATCGAAAAATACCGCTGCGTAAAAGATACGGAAGGAATGT
CTCCTGCTAAGGTATATAAGCTGGTGGGAGAAAATGAAAACCTATATTTAAAAATGACGGACAGCCGGTA
TAAAGGGACCACCTATGATGTGGAACGGGAAAAGGACATGATGCTATGGCTGGAAGGAAAGCTGCCTGTT
CCAAAGGTCCTGCACTTTGAACGGCATGATGGCTGGAGCAATCTGCTCATGAGTGAGGCCGATGGCGTCC
TTTGCTCGGAAGAGTATGAAGATGAACAAAGCCCTGAAAAGATTATCGAGCTGTATGCGGAGTGCATCAG
GCTCTTTCACTCCATCGACATATCGGATTGTCCCTATACGAATAGCTTAGACAGCCGCTTAGCCGAATTG
GATTACTTACTGAATAACGATCTGGCCGATGTGGATTGCGAAAACTGGGAAGAAGACACTCCATTTAAAG
ATCCGCGCGAGCTGTATGATTTTTTAAAGACGGAAAAGCCCGAAGAGGAACTTGTCTTTTCCCACGGCGA
CCTGGGAGACAGCAACATCTTTGTGAAAGATGGCAAAGTAAGTGGCTTTATTGATCTTGGGAGAAGCGGC
AGGGCGGACAAGTGGTATGACATTGCCTTCTGCGTCCGGTCGATCAGGGAGGATATCGGGGAAGAACAGT
ATGTCGAGCTATTTTTTGACTTACTGGGGATCAAGCCTGATTGGGAGAAAATAAAATATTATATTTTACT
GGATGAATTGTTTTAGTACCTAGAATGCATGACCAAAATCCCTTAACGTGAGTTTTCGTTCCACTGAGCG
TCAGACCCCGTAGAAAAGATCAAAGGATCTTCTTGAGATCCTTTTTTTCTGCGCGTAATCTGCTGCTTGC
AAACAAAAAAACCACCGCTACCAGCGGTGGTTTGTTTGCCGGATCAAGAGCTACCAACTCTTTTTCCGAA
GGTAACTGGCTTCAGCAGAGCGCAGATACCAAATACTGTCCTTCTAGTGTAGCCGTAGTTAGGCCACCAC
TTCAAGAACTCTGTAGCACCGCCTACATACCTCGCTCTGCTAATCCTGTTACCAGTGGCTGCTGCCAGTG
GCGATAAGTCGTGTCTTACCGGGTTGGACTCAAGACGATAGTTACCGGATAAGGCGCAGCGGTCGGGCTG
AACGGGGGGTTCGTGCACACAGCCCAGCTTGGAGCGAACGACCTACACCGAACTGAGATACCTACAGCGT
GAGCTATGAGAAAGCGCCACGCTTCCCGAAGGGAGAAAGGCGGACAGGTATCCGGTAAGCGGCAGGGTCG
GAACAGGAGAGCGCACGAGGGAGCTTCCAGGGGGAAACGCCTGGTATCTTTATAGTCCTGTCGGGTTTCG
CCACCTCTGACTTGAGCGTCGATTTTTGTGATGCTCGTCAGGGGGGCGGAGCCTATGGAAAAACGCCAGC
AACGCGGCCTTTTTACGGTTCCTGGCCTTTTGCTGGCCTTTTGCTCACATGTTCTTTCCTGCGTTATCCC
CTGATTCTGTGGATAACCGTATTACCGCCTTTGAGTGAGCTGATACCGCTCGCCGCAGCCGAACGACCGA
GCGCAGCGAGTCAGTGAGCGAGGAAGCGGAAGAGCGCCTGATGCGGTATTTTCTCCTTACGCATCTGTGC
GGTATTTCACACCGCATATGGTGCACTCTCAGTACAATCTGCTCTGATGCCGCATAGTTAAGCCAGTATA
CACTCCGCTATCGCTACGTGACTGGGTCATGGCTGCGCCCCGACACCCGCCAACACCCGCTGACGCGCCC
TGACGGGCTTGTCTGCTCCCGGCATCCGCTTACAGACAAGCTGTGACCGTCTCCGGGAGCTGCATGTGTC
AGAGGTTTTCACCGTCATCACCGAAACGCGCGAGGCAGGGTGCCTTGATGTGGGCGCCGGCGGTCGAGTG
GCGACGGCGCGGCTTGTCCGCGCCCTGGTAGATTGCCTGGCCGTAGGCCAGCCATTTTTGAGCGGCCAGC
GGCCGCGATAGGCCGACGCGAAGCGGCGGGGCGTAGGGAGCGCAGCGACCGAAGGGTAGGCGCTTTTTGC
AGCTCTTCGGCTGTGCGCTGGCCAGACAGTTATGCACAGGCCAGGCGGGTTTTAAGAGTTTTAATAAGTT
TTAAAGAGTTTTAGGCGGAAAAATCGCCTTTTTTCTCTTTTATATCAGTCACTTACATGTGTGACCGGTT
CCCAATGTACGGCTTTGGGTTCCCAATGTACGGGTTCCGGTTCCCAATGTACGGCTTTGGGTTCCCAATG
TACGTGCTATCCACAGGAAAGAGACCTTTTCGACCTTTTTCCCCTGCTAGGGCAATTTGCCCTAGCATCT
GCTCCGTACATTAGGAACCGGCGGATGCTTCGCCCTCGATCAGGTTGCGGTAGCGCATGACTAGGATCGG
GCCAGCCTGCCCCGCCTCCTCCTTCAAATCGTACTCCGGCAGGTCATTTGACCCGATCAGCTTGCGCACG
GTGAAACAGAACTTCTTGAACTCTCCGGCGCTGCCACTGCGTTCGTAGATCGTCTTGAACAACCATCTGG
CTTCTGCCTTGCCTGCGGCGCGGCGTGCCAGGCGGTAGAGAAAACGGCCGATGCCGGGATCGATCAAAAA
GTAATCGGGGTGAACCGTCAGCACGTCCGGGTTCTTGCCTTCTGTGATCTCGCGGTACATCCAATCAGCT
AGCTCGATCTCGATGTACTCCGGCCGCCCGGTTTCGCTCTTTACGATCTTGTAGCGGCTAATCAAGGCTT
CACCCTCGGATACCGTCACCAGGCGGCCGTTCTTGGCCTTCTTCGTACGCTGCATGGCAACGTGCGTGGT
GTTTAACCGAATGCAGGTTTCTACCAGGTCGTCTTTCTGCTTTCCGCCATCGGCTCGCCGGCAGAACTTG
AGTACGTCCGCAACGTGTGGACGGAACACGCGGCCGGGCTTGTCTCCCTTCCCTTCCCGGTATCGGTTCA
TGGATTCGGTTAGATGGGAAACCGCCATCAGTACCAGGTCGTAATCCCACACACTGGCCATGCCGGCCGG
CCCTGCGGAAACCTCTACGTGCCCGTCTGGAAGCTCGTAGCGGATCACCTCGCCAGCTCGTCGGTCACGC
TTCGACAGACGGAAAACGGCCACGTCCATGATGCTGCGACTATCGCGGGTGCCCACGTCATAGAGCATCG
GAACGAAAAAATCTGGTTGCTCGTCGCCCTTGGGCGGCTTCCTAATCGACGGCGCACCGGCTGCCGGCGG
TTGCCGGGATTCTTTGCGGATTCGATCAGCGGCCGCTTGCCACGATTCACCGGGGCGTGCTTCTGCCTCG
ATGCGTTGCCGCTGGGCGGCCTGCGCGGCCTTCAACTTCTCCACCAGGTCATCACCCAGCGCCGCGCCGA
TTTGTACCGGGCCGGATGGTTTGCGACCGCTCACGCCGATTCCTCGGGCTTGGGGGTTCCAGTGCCATTG
CAGGGCCGGCAGGCAACCCAGCCGCTTACGCCTGGCCAACCGCCCGTTCCTCCACACATGGGGCATTCCA
CGGCGTCGGTGCCTGGTTGTTCTTGATTTTCCATGCCGCCTCCTTTAGCCGCTAAAATTCATCTACTCAT
TTATTCATTTGCTCATTTACTCTGGTAGCTGCGCGATGTATTCAGATAGCAGCTCGGTAATGGTCTTGCC
TTGGCGTACCGCGTACATCTTCAGCTTGGTGTGATCCTCCGCCGGCAACTGAAAGTTGACCCGCTTCATG
GCTGGCGTGTCTGCCAGGCTGGCCAACGTTGCAGCCTTGCTGCTGCGTGCGCTCGGACGGCCGGCACTTA
GCGTGTTTGTGCTTTTGCTCATTTTCTCTTTACCTCATTAACTCAAATGAGTTTTGATTTAATTTCAGCG
GCCAGCGCCTGGACCTCGCGGGCAGCGTCGCCCTCGGGTTCTGATTCAAGAACGGTTGTGCCGGCGGCGG
CAGTGCCTGGGTAGCTCACGCGCTGCGTGATACGGGACTCAAGAATGGGCAGCTCGTACCCGGCCAGCGC
CTCGGCAACCTCACCGCCGATGCGCGTGCCTTTGATCGCCCGCGACACGACAAAGGCCGCTTGTAGCCTT
CCATCCGTGACCTCAATGCGCTGCTTAACCAGCTCCACCAGGTCGGCGGTGGCCCATATGTCGTAAGGGC
TTGGCTGCACCGGAATCAGCACGAAGTCGGCTGCCTTGATCGCGGACACAGCCAAGTCCGCCGCCTGGGG
CGCTCCGTCGATCACTACGAAGTCGCGCCGGCCGATGGCCTTCACGTCGCGGTCAATCGTCGGGCGGTCG
ATGCCGACAACGGTTAGCGGTTGATCTTCCCGCACGGCCGCCCAATCGCGGGCACTGCCCTGGGGATCGG
AATCGACTAACAGAACATCGGCCCCGGCGAGTTGCAGGGCGCGGGCTAGATGGGTTGCGATGGTCGTCTT
GCCTGACCCGCCTTTCTGGTTAAGTACAGCGATAACCTTCATGCGTTCCCCTTGCGTATTTGTTTATTTA
CTCATCGCATCATATACGCAGCGACCGCATGACGCAAGCTGTTTTACTCAAATACACATCACCTTTTTAG
ACGGCGGCGCTCGGTTTCTTCAGCGGCCAAGCTGGCCGGCCAGGCCGCCAGCTTGGCATCAGACAAACCG
GCCAGGATTTCATGCAGCCGCACGGTTGAGACGTGCGCGGGCGGCTCGAACACGTACCCGGCCGCGATCA
TCTCCGCCTCGATCTCTTCGGTAATGAAAAACGGTTCGTCCTGGCCGTCCTGGTGCGGTTTCATGCTTGT
TCCTCTTGGCGTTCATTCTCGGCGGCCGCCAGGGCGTCGGCCTCGGTCAATGCGTCCTCACGGAAGGCAC
CGCGCCGCCTGGCCTCGGTGGGCGTCACTTCCTCGCTGCGCTCAAGTGCGCGGTACAGGGTCGAGCGATG
CACGCCAAGCAGTGCAGCCGCCTCTTTCACGGTGCGGCCTTCCTGGTCGATCAGCTCGCGGGCGTGCGCG
ATCTGTGCCGGGGTGAGGGTAGGGCGGGGGCCAAACTTCACGCCTCGGGCCTTGGCGGCCTCGCGCCCGC
TCCGGGTGCGGTCGATGATTAGGGAACGCTCGAACTCGGCAATGCCGGCGAACACGGTCAACACCATGCG
GCCGGCCGGCGTGGTGGTGTCGGCCCACGGCTCTGCCAGGCTACGCAGGCCCGCGCCGGCCTCCTGGATG
CGCTCGGCAATGTCCAGTAGGTCGCGGGTGCTGCGGGCCAGGCGGTCTAGCCTGGTCACTGTCACAACGT
CGCCAGGGCGTAGGTGGTCAAGCATCCTGGCCAGCTCCGGGCGGTCGCGCCTGGTGCCGGTGATCTTCTC
GGAAAACAGCTTGGTGCAGCCGGCCGCGTGCAGTTCGGCCCGTTGGTTGGTCAAGTCCTGGTCGTCGGTG
CTGACGCGGGCATAGCCCAGCAGGCCAGCGGCGGCGCTCTTGTTCATGGCGTAATGTCTCCGGTTCTAGT
CGCAAGTATTCTACTTTATGCGACTAAAACACGCGACAAGAAAACGCCAGGAAAAGGGCAGGGCGGCAGC
CTGTCGCGTAACTTAGGACTTGTGCGACATGTCGTTTTCAGAAGACGGCTGCACTGAACGTCAGAAGCCG
ACTGCACTATAGCAGCGGAGGGGTTGGATCAAAGTACTTTGATCCCGAGGGGAACCCTGTGGTTGGCATG
CACATACAAATGGACGAACGGATAAACCTTTTCACGCCCTTTTAAATATCCGATTATTCTAATAAACGCT
CTTTTCTCTTAGGTTTACCCGCCAATATATCCTGTCAAACACTGATAGTTTAAACTGAAGGCGGGAAACG
ACAATCTGATCCAAGCTCAAGCTGCTCTAGCATTCGCCATTCAGGCTGCGCAACTGTTGGGAAGGGCGAT
CGGTGCGGGCCTCTTCGCTATTACGCCAGCTGGCGAAAGGGGGATGTGCTGCAAGGCGATTAAGTTGGGT
AACGCCAGGGTTTTCCCAGTCACGACGTTGTAAAACGACGGCCAGTGCCAAGCTTCGACGAGTCAGTAAT
AAACGGCGTCAAAGTGGTTGCAGCCGGCACACACGAGTCGTGTTTATCAACTCAAAGCACAAATACTTTT
CCTCAACCTAAAAATAAGGCAATTAGCCAAAAACAACTTTGCGTGTAAACAACGCTCAATACACGTGTCA
TTTTATTATTAGCTATTGCTTCACCGCCTTAGCTTTCTCGTGACCTAGTCGTCCTCGTCTTTTCTTCTTC
TTCTTCTATAAAACAATACCCAAAGAGCTCTTCTTCTTCACAATTCAGATTTCAATTTCTCAAAATCTTA
AAAACTTTCTCTCAATTCTCTCTACCGTGATCAAGGTAAATTTCTGTGTTCCTTATTCTCTCAAAATCTT
CGATTTTGTTTTCGTTCGATCCCAATTTCGTATATGTTCTTTGGTTTAGATTCTGTTAATCTTAGATCGA
AGACGATTTTCTGGGTTTGATCGTTAGATATCATCTTAATTCTCGATTAGGGTTTCATAGATATCATCCG
ATTTGTTCAAATAATTTGAGTTTTGTCGAATAATTACTCTTCGATTTGTGATTTCTATCTAGATCTGGTG
TTAGTTTCTAGTTTGTGCGATCGAATTTGTAGATTAATCTGAGTTTTTCTGATTAACA
